Addgene plasmid #127668: LADL Bridge + Target Zfp462-Klf4SE
Purpose: Encodes for CRY2-HA and mCherry proteins expressed from the EF1a promoter; 2 gRNAs targeting the Zfp462 promoter and 2 gRNAs targeting the Klf4 SE expressed from their individual hU6 promoters
Depositing lab: Jennifer Phillips-Cremins. Publication: LADL: light-activated dynamic looping for endogenous gene expression control. Kim JH, Rege M, Valeri J, Dunagin MC, Metzger A, Titus KR, Gilgenast TG, Gong W, Beagan JA, Raj A, Phillips-Cremins JE. Nat Methods. 2019 Jun 24. pii: 10.1038/s41592-019-0436-5. doi: 10.1038/s41592-019-0436-5. PubMed 31235883.
Backbone
  Vector backbone: Derived from pUC19
  Backbone manufacturer: Cremins lab
  Backbone size w/o insert (bp): 4443
  Vector type: Mammalian Expression, CRISPR
  Selectable markers: mCherry
Growth in bacteria
  Bacterial resistance: Ampicillin, 100 μg/mL
  Growth temperature: 37°C
  Growth strain: NEB Stable
  Copy number: High Copy
Gene/Insert
  Gene/Insert name: CRY2-HA-2A-mCherry and gRNAs 129, 135, 115 and 117
  gRNA/shRNA sequence: TACATGCAGTAGTACTAAGT, TTTGTGTTTTAGTGTAGATT, TAAAGAAAAGTGTTTATCGA, AAGTGTTTATCGAGGGAAAG
  Species: Synthetic
  Insert size (bp): 4194
  Promoter: EF1a and hU6
  Tag / fusion protein: HA (C terminal on insert)
  Cloning method: Ligation Independent Cloning
  Sequencing primers: 5′ EF-1a Forward; 3′ BGH Reverse
Terms and licenses: Academic/Nonprofit Terms; Industry Terms: Not Available to Industry
How to cite: LADL Bridge + Target Zfp462-Klf4SE was a gift from Jennifer Phillips-Cremins (Addgene plasmid # 127668 ; http://n2t.net/addgene:127668 ; RRID:Addgene_127668)
