[The description below was written by a language model from this plasmid's Addgene catalogue record and pLannotate feature annotations shown in this document.]
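Description:
LADL Bridge + Target Zfp462-Klf4SE is a mammalian expression and CRISPR guide plasmid of about 8.6 kb, built on a pUC19-derived backbone. It is propagated in bacteria at high copy from a ColE1/pUC-type origin under ampicillin selection (AmpR). The backbone also carries an f1 phage origin. A single AAV2 inverted terminal repeat is annotated downstream of the expression cassette, and short bom and rop fragments appear nearby. With only one ITR detected, nothing in the record indicates that the plasmid is meant for AAV packaging. There is no drug marker for mammalian cells, so transfected cells are identified by mCherry fluorescence.

The payload has two parts. Four tandem cassettes each pair a human U6 Pol III promoter with a Streptococcus pyogenes Cas9 guide scaffold. According to the catalogue entry, two of the guides target the Zfp462 promoter and two target the Klf4 super-enhancer (SE). Downstream, a Pol II unit uses the EF-1α core promoter with its intron A, preceded by a partial CMV enhancer. It drives a nucleoplasmin NLS fused to Arabidopsis CRY2 carrying a C-terminal HA tag. CRY2 is followed by a 2A peptide and mCherry, so the two proteins are made separately from one transcript that ends at the bGH polyadenylation signal. The HA tag and 2A element are stated in the catalogue fields but were not picked up in the feature table.

The plasmid belongs to the light-activated dynamic looping (LADL) system for controlling endogenous gene expression. As its name suggests, it supplies the CRY2 "bridge" protein, a blue-light-responsive photoreceptor, together with the guides that define the two genomic "target" sites. No Cas9 or dCas9 coding sequence is present, so the DNA-binding anchor component must come from a separate construct.
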