Features (pLannotate 1.2.2; 27 found; start..end, strand, type, name):
   1129..1835    +  CDS            mCherry (fragment): monomeric derivative of DsRed fluorescent protein (Shaner et al., 2004) mammalian codon-optimized
   1867..1978    +  polyA_signal   bGH poly(A) signal: bovine growth hormone polyadenylation signal
   2083..2223    +  repeat_region  AAV2 ITR: inverted terminal repeat of adeno-associated virus serotype 2 inverted
   2228..2279    -  misc_feature   bom (fragment): basis of mobility region from pBR322
   2298..2753    +  rep_origin     f1 ori (sequence partly withheld): f1 bacteriophage origin of replication; arrow indicates direction of (+) strand synthesis
   2754..2803    -  misc_feature   bom (fragment): basis of mobility region from pBR322
   2905..2940    -  CDS            rop (fragment): Rop protein, which maintains plasmids at low copy number; rop
   3035..3139    +  promoter       AmpR promoter: bla
   3140..4000    +  CDS            AmpR: β-lactamase; bla; confers resistance to ampicillin, carbenicillin, and related antibiotics
   4171..4759    +  rep_origin     ori: high-copy-number ColE1/pMB1/pBR322/pUC origin of replication
   4821..5061    +  promoter       U6 promoter: RNA polymerase III promoter for human U6 snRNA
   5091..5166    +  misc_RNA       gRNA scaffold: guide RNA scaffold for the Streptococcus pyogenes CRISPR/Cas9 system
   5173..5216    +  misc_RNA       gRNA scaffold (fragment): guide RNA scaffold for the Streptococcus pyogenes CRISPR/Cas9 system
   5264..5504    +  promoter       U6 promoter: RNA polymerase III promoter for human U6 snRNA
   5534..5609    +  misc_RNA       gRNA scaffold: guide RNA scaffold for the Streptococcus pyogenes CRISPR/Cas9 system
   5616..5659    +  misc_RNA       gRNA scaffold (fragment): guide RNA scaffold for the Streptococcus pyogenes CRISPR/Cas9 system
   5707..5947    +  promoter       U6 promoter: RNA polymerase III promoter for human U6 snRNA
   5977..6052    +  misc_RNA       gRNA scaffold: guide RNA scaffold for the Streptococcus pyogenes CRISPR/Cas9 system
   6059..6102    +  misc_RNA       gRNA scaffold (fragment): guide RNA scaffold for the Streptococcus pyogenes CRISPR/Cas9 system
   6150..6388    +  promoter       U6 promoter: RNA polymerase III promoter for human U6 snRNA
   6420..6495    +  misc_RNA       gRNA scaffold: guide RNA scaffold for the Streptococcus pyogenes CRISPR/Cas9 system
   6502..6545    +  misc_RNA       gRNA scaffold (fragment): guide RNA scaffold for the Streptococcus pyogenes CRISPR/Cas9 system
   6592..6856    +  enhancer       CMV enhancer (fragment): human cytomegalovirus immediate early enhancer; contains an 18-bp deletion relative to the standard CMV enhancer
   6878..7089    +  promoter       EF-1α core promoter: core promoter for human elongation factor EF-1α
   7090..8028    +  intron         EF-1α intron A: intron upstream of the start codon of human EF-1α
   8065..8112    +  CDS            nucleoplasmin NLS: bipartite nuclear localization signal from nucleoplasmin
   8113..969     +  CDS            CRY2 (fragment) (across the origin): CRY2_ARATH - Also known as PHH1 From Arabidopsis thaliana (Mouse-ear cress).
>Addgene plasmid #127668 | LADL Bridge + Target Zfp462-Klf4SE | addgene full sequence | sequence record 247046 | Addgene NGS Result
ATTACTGCTGCGGCAGAGGCGATCTGGGCTTGCAGCATCGAAGAACTTGGTCTGGAAAACGAAGCGGAAA
AACCCAGTAACGCGCTCCTGACGCGAGCGTGGTCGCCAGGCTGGTCGAATGCTGATAAGCTCCTTAATGA
GTTTATCGAGAAACAGTTGATCGACTATGCGAAGAATAGCAAGAAGGTGGTGGGAAATTCCACTTCCCTC
CTGTCGCCGTATCTCCACTTTGGGGAGATTAGCGTGAGGCATGTGTTCCAATGTGCGCGGATGAAGCAAA
TCATTTGGGCTCGCGACAAAAACTCTGAAGGAGAGGAGTCTGCCGATTTGTTTTTGAGAGGAATCGGCCT
TAGGGAGTATTCACGATACATCTGCTTCAACTTTCCGTTTACACATGAACAATCCCTCCTCAGCCACCTC
CGCTTCTTTCCGTGGGACGCGGACGTGGACAAATTCAAGGCCTGGCGGCAGGGGCGCACGGGATACCCGT
TGGTGGATGCGGGTATGAGAGAGCTGTGGGCAACGGGTTGGATGCACAACCGTATTCGAGTCATCGTTAG
TAGCTTTGCCGTTAAGTTCCTCTTGTTGCCCTGGAAATGGGGGATGAAATACTTTTGGGACACGCTTCTG
GATGCGGACTTGGAGTGCGATATTCTTGGGTGGCAGTACATTTCGGGTTCCATCCCTGACGGGCATGAAC
TTGACCGATTGGATAACCCTGCACTGCAAGGAGCAAAGTACGACCCGGAGGGAGAATACATCAGGCAGTG
GCTCCCAGAGCTGGCCCGTCTGCCCACCGAGTGGATTCACCACCCGTGGGATGCTCCCCTGACCGTCCTT
AAAGCCTCAGGGGTCGAATTGGGGACGAATTACGCGAAACCCATCGTCGATATTGACACCGCACGAGAAT
TGCTGGCGAAAGCCATCTCAAGAACACGCGAAGCGCAGATTATGATCGGAGCAGCGCCGGCTAGCCCCAA
GAAGAAGAGAAAGGTGGAGGCCAGCGGTTCCGGACGGGCTGTATACTACCCGTACGACGTTCCGGACTAC
GCTCTGTTTAAACTGGGCAGTGGAGAGGGCAGAGGAAGTCTGCTAACATGCGGTGACGTCGAGGAGAATC
CTGGCCCAGTGAGCAAGGGCGAGGAGGATAACATGGCCATCATCAAGGAGTTCATGCGCTTCAAGGTGCA
CATGGAGGGCTCCGTGAACGGCCACGAGTTCGAGATCGAGGGCGAGGGCGAGGGCCGCCCCTACGAGGGC
ACCCAGACCGCCAAGCTGAAGGTGACCAAGGGTGGCCCCCTGCCCTTCGCCTGGGACATCCTGTCCCCTC
AGTTCATGTACGGCTCCAAGGCCTACGTGAAGCACCCCGCCGACATCCCCGACTACTTGAAGCTGTCCTT
CCCCGAGGGCTTCAAGTGGGAGCGCGTGATGAACTTCGAGGACGGCGGCGTGGTGACCGTGACCCAGGAC
TCCTCCCTGCAGGACGGCGAGTTCATCTACAAGGTGAAGCTGCGCGGCACCAACTTCCCCTCCGACGGCC
CCGTAATGCAGAAGAAAACCATGGGCTGGGAGGCCTCCTCCGAGCGGATGTACCCCGAGGACGGCGCCCT
GAAGGGCGAGATCAAGCAGAGGCTGAAGCTGAAGGACGGCGGCCACTACGACGCTGAGGTCAAGACCACC
TACAAGGCCAAGAAGCCCGTGCAGCTGCCCGGCGCCTACAACGTCAACATCAAGTTGGACATCACCTCCC
ACAACGAGGACTACACCATCGTGGAACAGTACGAACGCGCCGAGGGCCGCCACTCCACCGGCGGCATGGA
CGAGCTGTACAAGTAAGAATTCCTAGAGCTCGCTGATCAGCCTCGACTGTGCCTTCTAGTTGCCAGCCAT
CTGTTGTTTGCCCCTCCCCCGTGCCTTCCTTGACCCTGGAAGGTGCCACTCCCACTGTCCTTTCCTAATA
AAATGAGGAAATTGCATCGCATTGTCTGAGTAGGTGTCATTCTATTCTGGGGGGTGGGGTGGGGCAGGAC
AGCAAGGGGGAGGATTGGGAAGAGAATAGCAGGCATGCTGGGGAGCGGCCGCAGGAACCCCTAGTGATGG
AGTTGGCCACTCCCTCTCTGCGCGCTCGCTCGCTCACTGAGGCCGGGCGACCAAAGGTCGCCCGACGCCC
GGGCTTTGCCCGGGCGGCCTCAGTGAGCGAGCGAGCGCGCAGCTGCCTGCAGGGGCGCCTGATGCGGTAT
TTTCTCCTTACGCATCTGTGCGGTATTTCACACCGCATA
[95 nt withheld, positions 2280-2374]
T
[46 nt withheld, positions 2376-2421]
C
[141 nt withheld, positions 2423-2563]
CCTTTGACGTTGGAGTCCACGTTCTTT
[37 nt withheld, positions 2591-2627]
ACTCTATCTCGGGCTATTCTTTTGATTTATAAGGGATTTTGCCGATTTCGGTCTATTGGTTAAAAAATGA
GCTGATTTAACAAAAATTTAACGCGAATTTTAACAAAATATTAACGTTTACAATTTTATGGTGCACTCTC
AGTACAATCTGCTCTGATGCCGCATAGTTAAGCCAGCCCCGACACCCGCCAACACCCGCTGACGCGCCCT
GACGGGCTTGTCTGCTCCCGGCATCCGCTTACAGACAAGCTGTGACCGTCTCCGGGAGCTGCATGTGTCA
GAGGTTTTCACCGTCATCACCGAAACGCGCGAGACGAAAGGGCCTCGTGATACGCCTATTTTTATAGGTT
AATGTCATGATAATAATGGTTTCTTAGACGTCAGGTGGCACTTTTCGGGGAAATGTGCGCGGAACCCCTA
TTTGTTTATTTTTCTAAATACATTCAAATATGTATCCGCTCATGAGACAATAACCCTGATAAATGCTTCA
ATAATATTGAAAAAGGAAGAGTATGAGTATTCAACATTTCCGTGTCGCCCTTATTCCCTTTTTTGCGGCA
TTTTGCCTTCCTGTTTTTGCTCACCCAGAAACGCTGGTGAAAGTAAAAGATGCTGAAGATCAGTTGGGTG
CACGAGTGGGTTACATCGAACTGGATCTCAACAGCGGTAAGATCCTTGAGAGTTTTCGCCCCGAAGAACG
TTTTCCAATGATGAGCACTTTTAAAGTTCTGCTATGTGGCGCGGTATTATCCCGTATTGACGCCGGGCAA
GAGCAACTCGGTCGCCGCATACACTATTCTCAGAATGACTTGGTTGAGTACTCACCAGTCACAGAAAAGC
ATCTTACGGATGGCATGACAGTAAGAGAATTATGCAGTGCTGCCATAACCATGAGTGATAACACTGCGGC
CAACTTACTTCTGACAACGATCGGAGGACCGAAGGAGCTAACCGCTTTTTTGCACAACATGGGGGATCAT
GTAACTCGCCTTGATCGTTGGGAACCGGAGCTGAATGAAGCCATACCAAACGACGAGCGTGACACCACGA
TGCCTGTAGCAATGGCAACAACGTTGCGCAAACTATTAACTGGCGAACTACTTACTCTAGCTTCCCGGCA
ACAATTAATAGACTGGATGGAGGCGGATAAAGTTGCAGGACCACTTCTGCGCTCGGCCCTTCCGGCTGGC
TGGTTTATTGCTGATAAATCTGGAGCCGGTGAGCGTGGAAGCCGCGGTATCATTGCAGCACTGGGGCCAG
ATGGTAAGCCCTCCCGTATCGTAGTTATCTACACGACGGGGAGTCAGGCAACTATGGATGAACGAAATAG
ACAGATCGCTGAGATAGGTGCCTCACTGATTAAGCATTGGTAACTGTCAGACCAAGTTTACTCATATATA
CTTTAGATTGATTTAAAACTTCATTTTTAATTTAAAAGGATCTAGGTGAAGATCCTTTTTGATAATCTCA
TGACCAAAATCCCTTAACGTGAGTTTTCGTTCCACTGAGCGTCAGACCCCGTAGAAAAGATCAAAGGATC
TTCTTGAGATCCTTTTTTTCTGCGCGTAATCTGCTGCTTGCAAACAAAAAAACCACCGCTACCAGCGGTG
GTTTGTTTGCCGGATCAAGAGCTACCAACTCTTTTTCCGAAGGTAACTGGCTTCAGCAGAGCGCAGATAC
CAAATACTGTTCTTCTAGTGTAGCCGTAGTTAGGCCACCACTTCAAGAACTCTGTAGCACCGCCTACATA
CCTCGCTCTGCTAATCCTGTTACCAGTGGCTGCTGCCAGTGGCGATAAGTCGTGTCTTACCGGGTTGGAC
TCAAGACGATAGTTACCGGATAAGGCGCAGCGGTCGGGCTGAACGGGGGGTTCGTGCACACAGCCCAGCT
TGGAGCGAACGACCTACACCGAACTGAGATACCTACAGCGTGAGCTATGAGAAAGCGCCACGCTTCCCGA
AGGGAGAAAGGCGGACAGGTATCCGGTAAGCGGCAGGGTCGGAACAGGAGAGCGCACGAGGGAGCTTCCA
GGGGGAAACGCCTGGTATCTTTATAGTCCTGTCGGGTTTCGCCACCTCTGACTTGAGCGTCGATTTTTGT
GATGCTCGTCAGGGGGGCGGAGCCTATGGAAAAACGCCAGCAACGCGGCCTTTTTACGGTTCCTGGCCTT
TTGCTGGCCTTTTGCTCACATGTGAGGGCCTATTTCCCATGATTCCTTCATATTTGCATATACGATACAA
GGCTGTTAGAGAGATAATTGGAATTAATTTGACTGTAAACACAAAGATATTAGTACAAAATACGTGACGT
AGAAAGTAATAATTTCTTGGGTAGTTTGCAGTTTTAAAATTATGTTTTAAAATGGACTATCATATGCTTA
CCGTAACTTGAAAGTATTTCGATTTCTTGGCTTTATATATCTTGTGGAAAGGACGAAACACCGTACATGC
AGTAGTACTAAGTGTTTTAGAGCTAGAAATAGCAAGTTAAAATAAGGCTAGTCCGTTATCAACTTGAAAA
AGTGGCACCGAGTCGGTGCTTTTTTGTTTTAGAGCTAGAAATAGCAAGTTAAAATAAGGCTAGTCCGTTT
TTAGCGCGTGCGCCAATTCTGCAGACAAATGGCTCTAGAGGCATGTGAGGGCCTATTTCCCATGATTCCT
TCATATTTGCATATACGATACAAGGCTGTTAGAGAGATAATTGGAATTAATTTGACTGTAAACACAAAGA
TATTAGTACAAAATACGTGACGTAGAAAGTAATAATTTCTTGGGTAGTTTGCAGTTTTAAAATTATGTTT
TAAAATGGACTATCATATGCTTACCGTAACTTGAAAGTATTTCGATTTCTTGGCTTTATATATCTTGTGG
AAAGGACGAAACACCGTTTGTGTTTTAGTGTAGATTGTTTTAGAGCTAGAAATAGCAAGTTAAAATAAGG
CTAGTCCGTTATCAACTTGAAAAAGTGGCACCGAGTCGGTGCTTTTTTGTTTTAGAGCTAGAAATAGCAA
GTTAAAATAAGGCTAGTCCGTTTTTAGCGCGTGCGCCAATTCTGCAGACAAATGGCTCTAGAGGCATGTG
AGGGCCTATTTCCCATGATTCCTTCATATTTGCATATACGATACAAGGCTGTTAGAGAGATAATTGGAAT
TAATTTGACTGTAAACACAAAGATATTAGTACAAAATACGTGACGTAGAAAGTAATAATTTCTTGGGTAG
TTTGCAGTTTTAAAATTATGTTTTAAAATGGACTATCATATGCTTACCGTAACTTGAAAGTATTTCGATT
TCTTGGCTTTATATATCTTGTGGAAAGGACGAAACACCGTAAAGAAAAGTGTTTATCGAGTTTTAGAGCT
AGAAATAGCAAGTTAAAATAAGGCTAGTCCGTTATCAACTTGAAAAAGTGGCACCGAGTCGGTGCTTTTT
TGTTTTAGAGCTAGAAATAGCAAGTTAAAATAAGGCTAGTCCGTTTTTAGCGCGTGCGCCAATTCTGCAG
ACAAATGGCTCTAGAGGCATGTGAGGGCCTATTTCCCATGATTCCTTCATATTTGCATATACGATACAAG
GCTGTTAGAGAGATAATTGGAATTAATTTGACTGTAAACACAAAGATATTAGTACAAAATACGTGACGTA
GAAAGTAATAATTTCTTGGGTAGTTTGCAGTTTTAAAATTATGTTTTAAAATGGACTATCATATGCTTAC
CGTAACTTGAAAGTATTTCGATTTCTTGGCTTTATATATCTTGTGGAAAGGTCGAAACACCGAAGTGTTT
ATCGAGGGAAAGGTTTTAGAGCTAGAAATAGCAAGTTAAAATAAGGCTAGTCCGTTATCAACTTGAAAAA
GTGGCACCGAGTCGGTGCTTTTTTGTTTTAGAGCTAGAAATAGCAAGTTAAAATAAGGCTAGTCCGTTTT
TAGCGCGTGCGCCAATTCTGCAGACAAATGGCTCTAGAGGTACCCGTTACATAACTTACGGTAAATGGCC
CGCCTGGCTGACCGCCCAACGACCCCCGCCCATTGACGTCAATAGTAACGCCAATAGGGACTTTCCATTG
ACGTCAATGGGTGGAGTATTTACGGTAAACTGCCCACTTGGCAGTACATCAAGTGTATCATATGCCAAGT
ACGCCCCCTATTGACGTCAATGACGGTAAATGGCCCGCCTGGCATTGTGCCCAGTACATGACCTTATGGG
ACTTTCCTACTTGGCAGTACATCTACGTAAATACTAGTGTGCCCGTCAGTGGGCAGAGCGCACATCGCCC
ACAGTCCCCGAGAAGTTGGGGGGAGGGGTCGGCAATTGAACCGGTGCCTAGAGAAGGTGGCGCGGGGTAA
ACTGGGAAAGTGATGTCGTGTACTGGCTCCGCCTTTTTCCCGAGGGTGGGGGAGAACCGTATATAAGTGC
AGTAGTCGCCGTGAACGTTCTTTTTCGCAACGGGTTTGCCGCCAGAACACAGGTAAGTGCCGTGTGTGGT
TCCCGCGGGCCTGGCCTCTTTACGGGTTATGGCCCTTGCGTGCCTTGAATTACTTCCACCTGGCTGCAGT
ACGTGATTCTTGATCCCGAGCTTCGGGTTGGAAGTGGGTGGGAGAGTTCGAGGCCTTGCGCTTAAGGAGC
CCCTTCGCCTCGTGCTTGAGTTGAGGCCTGGCCTGGGCGCTGGGGCCGCCGCGTGCGAATCTGGTGGCAC
CTTCGCGCCTGTCTCGCTGCTTTCGATAAGTCTCTAGCCATTTAAAATTTTTGATGACCTGCTGCGACGC
TTTTTTTCTGGCAAGATAGTCTTGTAAATGCGGGCCAAGATCTGCACACTGGTATTTCGGTTTTTGGGGC
CGCGGGCGGCGACGGGGCCCGTGCGTCCCAGCGCACATGTTCGGCGAGGCGGGGCCTGCGAGCGCGGCCA
CCGAGAATCGGACGGGGGTAGTCTCAAGCTGGCCGGCCTGCTCTGGTGCCTGGCCTCGCGCCGCCGTGTA
TCGCCCCGCCCTGGGCGGCAAGGCTGGCCCGGTCGGCACCAGTTGCGTGAGCGGAAAGATGGCCGCTTCC
CGGCCCTGCTGCAGGGAGCTCAAAATGGAGGACGCGGCGCTCGGGAGAGCGGGCGGGTGAGTCACCCACA
CAAAGGAAAAGGGCCTTTCCGTCCTCAGCCGTCGCTTCATGTGACTCCACGGAGTACCGGGCGCCGTCCA
GGCACCTCGATTAGTTCTCGAGCTTTTGGAGTACGTCGTCTTTAGGTTGGGGGGAGGGGTTTTATGCGAT
GGAGTTTCCCCACACTGAGTGGGTGGAGACTGAAGTTAGGCCAGCTTGGCACTTGATGTAATTCTCCTTG
GAATTTGCCCTTTTTGAGTTTGGATCTTGGTTCATTCTCAAGCCTCAGACAGTGGTTCAAAGTTTTTTTC
TTCCATTTCAGGTGTCGTGAAAGCTTGGTACCGGATCCGCCACCATGAAAAGGCCGGCGGCCACGAAAAA
GGCCGGCCAGGCAAAAAAGAAAAAGAAGATGGACAAAAAGACGATTGTGTGGTTTAGACGTGACCTTCGC
ATTGAGGACAACCCTGCGTTGGCAGCGGCAGCGCATGAAGGTTCGGTATTCCCTGTCTTTATCTGGTGTC
CCGAAGAGGAGGGGCAATTCTATCCCGGTCGCGCGTCCCGATGGTGGATGAAACAGTCGCTCGCACATCT
TAGCCAGTCGTTGAAGGCGCTCGGCTCTGATCTGACGCTCATCAAAACACACAATACAATTTCTGCCATT
CTGGATTGCATTAGGGTGACTGGTGCCACCAAAGTTGTGTTCAATCACCTTTATGATCCCGTAAGCCTGG
TCAGGGATCATACAGTAAAAGAGAAACTTGTAGAGAGGGGAATCAGCGTCCAATCGTACAATGGGGACTT
GTTGTATGAACCGTGGGAAATCTATTGTGAGAAAGGCAAACCTTTCACTTCCTTCAATTCGTACTGGAAG
AAATGCCTCGACATGTCCATCGAGTCAGTCATGCTGCCGCCACCTTGGAGACTTATGCCC
